>Addgene plasmid #132434 | pTSHZ1.1.0-gDNA | depositor full sequence | sequence record 254392 | Full Sequence
TAGAGCTAGAAATAGCAAGTTAAAATAAGGCTAGTCCGTTATCAACTTGAAAAAGTGGCACCGAGTCGGT
GCTTTTTTGTTTTAGAGCTAGAAATAGCAAGTTAAAATAAGGCTAGTCCGTTTTTAGCGCGTGCGCCAAT
TCTGCAGACAAATGGCTCTAGAGGTACCCGTTACATAACTTACGGTAAATGGCCCGCCTGGCTGACCGCC
CAACGACCCCCGCCCATTGACGTCAATAGTAACGCCAATAGGGACTTTCCATTGACGTCAATGGGTGGAG
TATTTACGGTAAACTGCCCACTTGGCAGTACATCAAGTGTATCATATGCCAAGTACGCCCCCTATTGACG
TCAATGACGGTAAATGGCCCGCCTGGCATTGTGCCCAGTACATGACCTTATGGGACTTTCCTACTTGGCA
GTACATCTACGTATTAGTCATCGCTATTACCATGGTCGAGGTGAGCCCCACGTTCTGCTTCACTCTCCCC
ATCTCCCCCCCCTCCCCACCCCCAATTTTGTATTTATTTATTTTTTAATTATTTTGTGCAGCGATGGGGG
CGGGGGGGGGGGGGGGGCGCGCGCCAGGCGGGGCGGGGCGGGGCGAGGGGCGGGGCGGGGCGAGGCGGAG
AGGTGCGGCGGCAGCCAATCAGAGCGGCGCGCTCCGAAAGTTTCCTTTTATGGCGAGGCGGCGGCGGCGG
CGGCCCTATAAAAAGCGAAGCGCGCGGCGGGCGGGAGTCGCTGCGACGCTGCCTTCGCCCCGTGCCCCGC
TCCGCCGCCGCCTCGCGCCGCCCGCCCCGGCTCTGACTGACCGCGTTACTCCCACAGGTGAGCGGGCGGG
ACGGCCCTTCTCCTCCGGGCTGTAATTAGCTGAGCAAGAGGTAAGGGTTTAAGGGATGGTTGGTTGGTGG
GGTATTAATGTTTAATTACCTGGAGCACCTGCCTGAAATCACTTTTTTTCAGGTTGGACCGGTGCCACCA
TGGACTATAAGGACCACGACGGAGACTACAAGGATCATGATATTGATTACAAAGACGATGACGATAAGAT
GGCCCCAAAGAAGAAGCGGAAGGTCGGTATCCACGGAGTCCCAGCAGCCGACAAGAAGTACAGCATCGGC
CTGGACATCGGCACCAACTCTGTGGGCTGGGCCGTGATCACCGACGAGTACAAGGTGCCCAGCAAGAAAT
TCAAGGTGCTGGGCAACACCGACCGGCACAGCATCAAGAAGAACCTGATCGGAGCCCTGCTGTTCGACAG
CGGCGAAACAGCCGAGGCCACCCGGCTGAAGAGAACCGCCAGAAGAAGATACACCAGACGGAAGAACCGG
ATCTGCTATCTGCAAGAGATCTTCAGCAACGAGATGGCCAAGGTGGACGACAGCTTCTTCCACAGACTGG
AAGAGTCCTTCCTGGTGGAAGAGGATAAGAAGCACGAGCGGCACCCCATCTTCGGCAACATCGTGGACGA
GGTGGCCTACCACGAGAAGTACCCCACCATCTACCACCTGAGAAAGAAACTGGTGGACAGCACCGACAAG
GCCGACCTGCGGCTGATCTATCTGGCCCTGGCCCACATGATCAAGTTCCGGGGCCACTTCCTGATCGAGG
GCGACCTGAACCCCGACAACAGCGACGTGGACAAGCTGTTCATCCAGCTGGTGCAGACCTACAACCAGCT
GTTCGAGGAAAACCCCATCAACGCCAGCGGCGTGGACGCCAAGGCCATCCTGTCTGCCAGACTGAGCAAG
AGCAGACGGCTGGAAAATCTGATCGCCCAGCTGCCCGGCGAGAAGAAGAATGGCCTGTTCGGAAACCTGA
TTGCCCTGAGCCTGGGCCTGACCCCCAACTTCAAGAGCAACTTCGACCTGGCCGAGGATGCCAAACTGCA
GCTGAGCAAGGACACCTACGACGACGACCTGGACAACCTGCTGGCCCAGATCGGCGACCAGTACGCCGAC
CTGTTTCTGGCCGCCAAGAACCTGTCCGACGCCATCCTGCTGAGCGACATCCTGAGAGTGAACACCGAGA
TCACCAAGGCCCCCCTGAGCGCCTCTATGATCAAGAGATACGACGAGCACCACCAGGACCTGACCCTGCT
GAAAGCTCTCGTGCGGCAGCAGCTGCCTGAGAAGTACAAAGAGATTTTCTTCGACCAGAGCAAGAACGGC
TACGCCGGCTACATTGACGGCGGAGCCAGCCAGGAAGAGTTCTACAAGTTCATCAAGCCCATCCTGGAAA
AGATGGACGGCACCGAGGAACTGCTCGTGAAGCTGAACAGAGAGGACCTGCTGCGGAAGCAGCGGACCTT
CGACAACGGCAGCATCCCCCACCAGATCCACCTGGGAGAGCTGCACGCCATTCTGCGGCGGCAGGAAGAT
TTTTACCCATTCCTGAAGGACAACCGGGAAAAGATCGAGAAGATCCTGACCTTCCGCATCCCCTACTACG
TGGGCCCTCTGGCCAGGGGAAACAGCAGATTCGCCTGGATGACCAGAAAGAGCGAGGAAACCATCACCCC
CTGGAACTTCGAGGAAGTGGTGGACAAGGGCGCTTCCGCCCAGAGCTTCATCGAGCGGATGACCAACTTC
GATAAGAACCTGCCCAACGAGAAGGTGCTGCCCAAGCACAGCCTGCTGTACGAGTACTTCACCGTGTATA
ACGAGCTGACCAAAGTGAAATACGTGACCGAGGGAATGAGAAAGCCCGCCTTCCTGAGCGGCGAGCAGAA
AAAGGCCATCGTGGACCTGCTGTTCAAGACCAACCGGAAAGTGACCGTGAAGCAGCTGAAAGAGGACTAC
TTCAAGAAAATCGAGTGCTTCGACTCCGTGGAAATCTCCGGCGTGGAAGATCGGTTCAACGCCTCCCTGG
GCACATACCACGATCTGCTGAAAATTATCAAGGACAAGGACTTCCTGGACAATGAGGAAAACGAGGACAT
TCTGGAAGATATCGTGCTGACCCTGACACTGTTTGAGGACAGAGAGATGATCGAGGAACGGCTGAAAACC
TATGCCCACCTGTTCGACGACAAAGTGATGAAGCAGCTGAAGCGGCGGAGATACACCGGCTGGGGCAGGC
TGAGCCGGAAGCTGATCAACGGCATCCGGGACAAGCAGTCCGGCAAGACAATCCTGGATTTCCTGAAGTC
CGACGGCTTCGCCAACAGAAACTTCATGCAGCTGATCCACGACGACAGCCTGACCTTTAAAGAGGACATC
CAGAAAGCCCAGGTGTCCGGCCAGGGCGATAGCCTGCACGAGCACATTGCCAATCTGGCCGGCAGCCCCG
CCATTAAGAAGGGCATCCTGCAGACAGTGAAGGTGGTGGACGAGCTCGTGAAAGTGATGGGCCGGCACAA
GCCCGAGAACATCGTGATCGAAATGGCCAGAGAGAACCAGACCACCCAGAAGGGACAGAAGAACAGCCGC
GAGAGAATGAAGCGGATCGAAGAGGGCATCAAAGAGCTGGGCAGCCAGATCCTGAAAGAACACCCCGTGG
AAAACACCCAGCTGCAGAACGAGAAGCTGTACCTGTACTACCTGCAGAATGGGCGGGATATGTACGTGGA
CCAGGAACTGGACATCAACCGGCTGTCCGACTACGATGTGGACCATATCGTGCCTCAGAGCTTTCTGAAG
GACGACTCCATCGACAACAAGGTGCTGACCAGAAGCGACAAGAACCGGGGCAAGAGCGACAACGTGCCCT
CCGAAGAGGTCGTGAAGAAGATGAAGAACTACTGGCGGCAGCTGCTGAACGCCAAGCTGATTACCCAGAG
AAAGTTCGACAATCTGACCAAGGCCGAGAGAGGCGGCCTGAGCGAACTGGATAAGGCCGGCTTCATCAAG
AGACAGCTGGTGGAAACCCGGCAGATCACAAAGCACGTGGCACAGATCCTGGACTCCCGGATGAACACTA
AGTACGACGAGAATGACAAGCTGATCCGGGAAGTGAAAGTGATCACCCTGAAGTCCAAGCTGGTGTCCGA
TTTCCGGAAGGATTTCCAGTTTTACAAAGTGCGCGAGATCAACAACTACCACCACGCCCACGACGCCTAC
CTGAACGCCGTCGTGGGAACCGCCCTGATCAAAAAGTACCCTAAGCTGGAAAGCGAGTTCGTGTACGGCG
ACTACAAGGTGTACGACGTGCGGAAGATGATCGCCAAGAGCGAGCAGGAAATCGGCAAGGCTACCGCCAA
GTACTTCTTCTACAGCAACATCATGAACTTTTTCAAGACCGAGATTACCCTGGCCAACGGCGAGATCCGG
AAGCGGCCTCTGATCGAGACAAACGGCGAAACCGGGGAGATCGTGTGGGATAAGGGCCGGGATTTTGCCA
CCGTGCGGAAAGTGCTGAGCATGCCCCAAGTGAATATCGTGAAAAAGACCGAGGTGCAGACAGGCGGCTT
CAGCAAAGAGTCTATCCTGCCCAAGAGGAACAGCGATAAGCTGATCGCCAGAAAGAAGGACTGGGACCCT
AAGAAGTACGGCGGCTTCGACAGCCCCACCGTGGCCTATTCTGTGCTGGTGGTGGCCAAAGTGGAAAAGG
GCAAGTCCAAGAAACTGAAGAGTGTGAAAGAGCTGCTGGGGATCACCATCATGGAAAGAAGCAGCTTCGA
GAAGAATCCCATCGACTTTCTGGAAGCCAAGGGCTACAAAGAAGTGAAAAAGGACCTGATCATCAAGCTG
CCTAAGTACTCCCTGTTCGAGCTGGAAAACGGCCGGAAGAGAATGCTGGCCTCTGCCGGCGAACTGCAGA
AGGGAAACGAACTGGCCCTGCCCTCCAAATATGTGAACTTCCTGTACCTGGCCAGCCACTATGAGAAGCT
GAAGGGCTCCCCCGAGGATAATGAGCAGAAACAGCTGTTTGTGGAACAGCACAAGCACTACCTGGACGAG
ATCATCGAGCAGATCAGCGAGTTCTCCAAGAGAGTGATCCTGGCCGACGCTAATCTGGACAAAGTGCTGT
CCGCCTACAACAAGCACCGGGATAAGCCCATCAGAGAGCAGGCCGAGAATATCATCCACCTGTTTACCCT
GACCAATCTGGGAGCCCCTGCCGCCTTCAAGTACTTTGACACCACCATCGACCGGAAGAGGTACACCAGC
ACCAAAGAGGTGCTGGACGCCACCCTGATCCACCAGAGCATCACCGGCCTGTACGAGACACGGATCGACC
TGTCTCAGCTGGGAGGCGACAAAAGGCCGGCGGCCACGAAAAAGGCCGGCCAGGCAAAAAAGAAAAAGTA
AGAATTCCTAGAGCTCGCTGATCAGCCTCGACTGTGCCTTCTAGTTGCCAGCCATCTGTTGTTTGCCCCT
CCCCCGTGCCTTCCTTGACCCTGGAAGGTGCCACTCCCACTGTCCTTTCCTAATAAAATGAGGAAATTGC
ATCGCATTGTCTGAGTAGGTGTCATTCTATTCTGGGGGGTGGGGTGGGGCAGGACAGCAAGGGGGAGGAT
TGGGAAGAGAATAGCAGGCATGCTGGGGAGCGGCCGCAGGAACCCCTAGTGATGGAGTTGGCCACTCCCT
CTCTGCGCGCTCGCTCGCTCACTGAGGCCGGGCGACCAAAGGTCGCCCGACGCCCGGGCTTTGCCCGGGC
GGCCTCAGTGAGCGAGCGAGCGCGCAGCTGCCTGCAGGGGCGCCTGATGCGGTATTTTCTCCTTACGCAT
CTGTGCGGTATTTCACACCGCATA
[142 nt withheld, positions 5695-5836]
C
[141 nt withheld, positions 5838-5978]
CCTTTGACGTTGGAGTCCACGTTCTTT
[37 nt withheld, positions 6006-6042]
ACCCTATCTCGGGCTATTCTTTTGATTTATAAGGGATTTTGCCGATTTCGGCCTATTGGTTAAAAAATGA
GCTGATTTAACAAAAATTTAACGCGAATTTTAACAAAATATTAACGTTTACAATTTTATGGTGCACTCTC
AGTACAATCTGCTCTGATGCCGCATAGTTAAGCCAGCCCCGACACCCGCCAACACCCGCTGACGCGCCCT
GACGGGCTTGTCTGCTCCCGGCATCCGCTTACAGACAAGCTGTGACCGTCTCCGGGAGCTGCATGTGTCA
GAGGTTTTCACCGTCATCACCGAAACGCGCGAGACGAAAGGGCCTCGTGATACGCCTATTTTTATAGGTT
AATGTCATGATAATAATGGTTTCTTAGACGTCAGGTGGCACTTTTCGGGGAAATGTGCGCGGAACCCCTA
TTTGTTTATTTTTCTAAATACATTCAAATATGTATCCGCTCATGAGACAATAACCCTGATAAATGCTTCA
ATAATATTGAAAAAGGAAGAGTATGAGTATTCAACATTTCCGTGTCGCCCTTATTCCCTTTTTTGCGGCA
TTTTGCCTTCCTGTTTTTGCTCACCCAGAAACGCTGGTGAAAGTAAAAGATGCTGAAGATCAGTTGGGTG
CACGAGTGGGTTACATCGAACTGGATCTCAACAGCGGTAAGATCCTTGAGAGTTTTCGCCCCGAAGAACG
TTTTCCAATGATGAGCACTTTTAAAGTTCTGCTATGTGGCGCGGTATTATCCCGTATTGACGCCGGGCAA
GAGCAACTCGGTCGCCGCATACACTATTCTCAGAATGACTTGGTTGAGTACTCACCAGTCACAGAAAAGC
ATCTTACGGATGGCATGACAGTAAGAGAATTATGCAGTGCTGCCATAACCATGAGTGATAACACTGCGGC
CAACTTACTTCTGACAACGATCGGAGGACCGAAGGAGCTAACCGCTTTTTTGCACAACATGGGGGATCAT
GTAACTCGCCTTGATCGTTGGGAACCGGAGCTGAATGAAGCCATACCAAACGACGAGCGTGACACCACGA
TGCCTGTAGCAATGGCAACAACGTTGCGCAAACTATTAACTGGCGAACTACTTACTCTAGCTTCCCGGCA
ACAATTAATAGACTGGATGGAGGCGGATAAAGTTGCAGGACCACTTCTGCGCTCGGCCCTTCCGGCTGGC
TGGTTTATTGCTGATAAATCTGGAGCCGGTGAGCGTGGAAGCCGCGGTATCATTGCAGCACTGGGGCCAG
ATGGTAAGCCCTCCCGTATCGTAGTTATCTACACGACGGGGAGTCAGGCAACTATGGATGAACGAAATAG
ACAGATCGCTGAGATAGGTGCCTCACTGATTAAGCATTGGTAACTGTCAGACCAAGTTTACTCATATATA
CTTTAGATTGATTTAAAACTTCATTTTTAATTTAAAAGGATCTAGGTGAAGATCCTTTTTGATAATCTCA
TGACCAAAATCCCTTAACGTGAGTTTTCGTTCCACTGAGCGTCAGACCCCGTAGAAAAGATCAAAGGATC
TTCTTGAGATCCTTTTTTTCTGCGCGTAATCTGCTGCTTGCAAACAAAAAAACCACCGCTACCAGCGGTG
GTTTGTTTGCCGGATCAAGAGCTACCAACTCTTTTTCCGAAGGTAACTGGCTTCAGCAGAGCGCAGATAC
CAAATACTGTCCTTCTAGTGTAGCCGTAGTTAGGCCACCACTTCAAGAACTCTGTAGCACCGCCTACATA
CCTCGCTCTGCTAATCCTGTTACCAGTGGCTGCTGCCAGTGGCGATAAGTCGTGTCTTACCGGGTTGGAC
TCAAGACGATAGTTACCGGATAAGGCGCAGCGGTCGGGCTGAACGGGGGGTTCGTGCACACAGCCCAGCT
TGGAGCGAACGACCTACACCGAACTGAGATACCTACAGCGTGAGCTATGAGAAAGCGCCACGCTTCCCGA
AGGGAGAAAGGCGGACAGGTATCCGGTAAGCGGCAGGGTCGGAACAGGAGAGCGCACGAGGGAGCTTCCA
GGGGGAAACGCCTGGTATCTTTATAGTCCTGTCGGGTTTCGCCACCTCTGACTTGAGCGTCGATTTTTGT
GATGCTCGTCAGGGGGGCGGAGCCTATGGAAAAACGCCAGCAACGCGGCCTTTTTACGGTTCCTGGCCTT
TTGCTGGCCTTTTGCTCACATGTGAGGGCCTATTTCCCATGATTCCTTCATATTTGCATATACGATACAA
GGCTGTTAGAGAGATAATTGGAATTAATTTGACTGTAAACACAAAGATATTAGTACAAAATACGTGACGT
AGAAAGTAATAATTTCTTGGGTAGTTTGCAGTTTTAAAATTATGTTTTAAAATGGACTATCATATGCTTA
CCGTAACTTGAAAGTATTTCGATTTCTTGGCTTTATATATCTTGTGGAAAGGACGAAACACCTTGGAGAA
ACAGTAGCGTCCGTTT
Features (pLannotate 1.2.2; 18 found; start..end, strand, type, name):
     79..122     +  misc_RNA       gRNA scaffold (fragment): guide RNA scaffold for the Streptococcus pyogenes CRISPR/Cas9 system
    169..454     +  enhancer       CMV enhancer: human cytomegalovirus immediate early enhancer; contains an 18-bp deletion relative to the standard CMV enhancer
    456..733     +  promoter       chicken β-actin promoter: No description available
    734..962     +  intron         hybrid intron: hybrid between chicken β-actin (CBA) and minute virus of mice (MMV) introns (Gray et al., 2011)
   1100..2701    +  CDS            Cas9(N): N-terminal portion of Streptococcus pyogenes Cas9 (Zetsche et al., 2015)
   2702..5200    +  CDS            Cas9(C): C-terminal portion of Streptococcus pyogenes Cas9 (Zetsche et al., 2015)
   5201..5248    +  CDS            nucleoplasmin NLS: bipartite nuclear localization signal from nucleoplasmin
   5282..5393    +  polyA_signal   bGH poly(A) signal: bovine growth hormone polyadenylation signal
   5498..5638    +  repeat_region  AAV2 ITR: inverted terminal repeat of adeno-associated virus serotype 2 inverted
   5643..5694    -  misc_feature   bom (fragment): basis of mobility region from pBR322
   5713..6093    +  rep_origin     M13 ori (sequence partly withheld): M13 bacteriophage origin of replication; arrow indicates direction of (+) strand synthesis
   6169..6218    -  misc_feature   bom (fragment): basis of mobility region from pBR322
   6320..6355    -  CDS            rop (fragment): Rop protein, which maintains plasmids at low copy number; rop
   6450..6554    +  promoter       AmpR promoter: bla
   6555..7415    +  CDS            AmpR: β-lactamase; bla; confers resistance to ampicillin, carbenicillin, and related antibiotics
   7586..8174    +  rep_origin     ori: high-copy-number ColE1/pMB1/pBR322/pUC origin of replication
   8236..8476    +  promoter       U6 promoter: RNA polymerase III promoter for human U6 snRNA
   8505..72      +  misc_RNA       gRNA scaffold (across the origin): guide RNA scaffold for the Streptococcus pyogenes CRISPR/Cas9 system
