>Addgene plasmid #132434 | pTSHZ1.1.0-gDNA | addgene full sequence | sequence record 266216 | Addgene NGS Result
GAGGGCCTATTTCCCATGATTCCTTCATATTTGCATATACGATACAAGGCTGTTAGAGAGATAATTGGAA
TTAATTTGACTGTAAACACAAAGATATTAGTACAAAATACGTGACGTAGAAAGTAATAATTTCTTGGGTA
GTTTGCAGTTTTAAAATTATGTTTTAAAATGGACTATCATATGCTTACCGTAACTTGAAAGTATTTCGAT
TTCTTGGCTTTATATATCTTGTGGAAAGGACGAAACACCGTTGGAGAAACAGTAGCGTCCGTTTTAGAGC
TAGAAATAGCAAGTTAAAATAAGGCTAGTCCGTTATCAACTTGAAAAAGTGGCACCGAGTCGGTGCTTTT
TTGTTTTAGAGCTAGAAATAGCAAGTTAAAATAAGGCTAGTCCGTTTTTAGCGCGTGCGCCAATTCTGCA
GACAAATGGCTCTAGAGGTACCCGTTACATAACTTACGGTAAATGGCCCGCCTGGCTGACCGCCCAACGA
CCCCCGCCCATTGACGTCAATAGTAACGCCAATAGGGACTTTCCATTGACGTCAATGGGTGGAGTATTTA
CGGTAAACTGCCCACTTGGCAGTACATCAAGTGTATCATATGCCAAGTACGCCCCCTATTGACGTCAATG
ACGGTAAATGGCCCGCCTGGCATTGTGCCCAGTACATGACCTTATGGGACTTTCCTACTTGGCAGTACAT
CTACGTATTAGTCATCGCTATTACCATGGTCGAGGTGAGCCCCACGTTCTGCTTCACTCTCCCCATCTCC
CCCCCCTCCCCACCCCCAATTTTGTATTTATTTATTTTTTAATTATTTTGTGCAGCGATGGGGGCGGGGG
GGGGGGGGGCGCGCGCCAGGCGGGGCGGGGCGGGGCGAGGGGCGGGGCGGGGCGAGGCGGAGAGGTGCGG
CGGCAGCCAATCAGAGCGGCGCGCTCCGAAAGTTTCCTTTTATGGCGAGGCGGCGGCGGCGGCGGCCCTA
TAAAAAGCGAAGCGCGCGGCGGGCGGGAGTCGCTGCGCGCTGCCTTCGCCCCGTGCCCCGCTCCGCCGCC
GCCTCGCGCCGCCCGCCCCGGCTCTGACTGACCGCGTTACTCCCACAGGTGAGCGGGCGGGACGGCCCTT
CTCCTCCGGGCTGTAATTAGCTGAGCAAGAGGTAAGGGTTTAAGGGATGGTTGGTTGGTGGGGTATTAAT
GTTTAATTACCTGGAGCACCTGCCTGAAATCACTTTTTTTCAGGTTGGACCGGTGCCACCATGGACTATA
AGGACCACGACGGAGACTACAAGGATCATGATATTGATTACAAAGACGATGACGATAAGATGGCCCCAAA
GAAGAAGCGGAAGGTCGGTATCCACGGAGTCCCAGCAGCCGACAAGAAGTACAGCATCGGCCTGGACATC
GGCACCAACTCTGTGGGCTGGGCCGTGATCACCGACGAGTACAAGGTGCCCAGCAAGAAATTCAAGGTGC
TGGGCAACACCGACCGGCACAGCATCAAGAAGAACCTGATCGGAGCCCTGCTGTTCGACAGCGGCGAAAC
AGCCGAGGCCACCCGGCTGAAGAGAACCGCCAGAAGAAGATACACCAGACGGAAGAACCGGATCTGCTAT
CTGCAAGAGATCTTCAGCAACGAGATGGCCAAGGTGGACGACAGCTTCTTCCACAGACTGGAAGAGTCCT
TCCTGGTGGAAGAGGATAAGAAGCACGAGCGGCACCCCATCTTCGGCAACATCGTGGACGAGGTGGCCTA
CCACGAGAAGTACCCCACCATCTACCACCTGAGAAAGAAACTGGTGGACAGCACCGACAAGGCCGACCTG
CGGCTGATCTATCTGGCCCTGGCCCACATGATCAAGTTCCGGGGCCACTTCCTGATCGAGGGCGACCTGA
ACCCCGACAACAGCGACGTGGACAAGCTGTTCATCCAGCTGGTGCAGACCTACAACCAGCTGTTCGAGGA
AAACCCCATCAACGCCAGCGGCGTGGACGCCAAGGCCATCCTGTCTGCCAGACTGAGCAAGAGCAGACGG
CTGGAAAATCTGATCGCCCAGCTGCCCGGCGAGAAGAAGAATGGCCTGTTCGGAAACCTGATTGCCCTGA
GCCTGGGCCTGACCCCCAACTTCAAGAGCAACTTCGACCTGGCCGAGGATGCCAAACTGCAGCTGAGCAA
GGACACCTACGACGACGACCTGGACAACCTGCTGGCCCAGATCGGCGACCAGTACGCCGACCTGTTTCTG
GCCGCCAAGAACCTGTCCGACGCCATCCTGCTGAGCGACATCCTGAGAGTGAACACCGAGATCACCAAGG
CCCCCCTGAGCGCCTCTATGATCAAGAGATACGACGAGCACCACCAGGACCTGACCCTGCTGAAAGCTCT
CGTGCGGCAGCAGCTGCCTGAGAAGTACAAAGAGATTTTCTTCGACCAGAGCAAGAACGGCTACGCCGGC
TACATTGACGGCGGAGCCAGCCAGGAAGAGTTCTACAAGTTCATCAAGCCCATCCTGGAAAAGATGGACG
GCACCGAGGAACTGCTCGTGAAGCTGAACAGAGAGGACCTGCTGCGGAAGCAGCGGACCTTCGACAACGG
CAGCATCCCCCACCAGATCCACCTGGGAGAGCTGCACGCCATTCTGCGGCGGCAGGAAGATTTTTACCCA
TTCCTGAAGGACAACCGGGAAAAGATCGAGAAGATCCTGACCTTCCGCATCCCCTACTACGTGGGCCCTC
TGGCCAGGGGAAACAGCAGATTCGCCTGGATGACCAGAAAGAGCGAGGAAACCATCACCCCCTGGAACTT
CGAGGAAGTGGTGGACAAGGGCGCTTCCGCCCAGAGCTTCATCGAGCGGATGACCAACTTCGATAAGAAC
CTGCCCAACGAGAAGGTGCTGCCCAAGCACAGCCTGCTGTACGAGTACTTCACCGTGTATAACGAGCTGA
CCAAAGTGAAATACGTGACCGAGGGAATGAGAAAGCCCGCCTTCCTGAGCGGCGAGCAGAAAAAGGCCAT
CGTGGACCTGCTGTTCAAGACCAACCGGAAAGTGACCGTGAAGCAGCTGAAAGAGGACTACTTCAAGAAA
ATCGAGTGCTTCGACTCCGTGGAAATCTCCGGCGTGGAAGATCGGTTCAACGCCTCCCTGGGCACATACC
ACGATCTGCTGAAAATTATCAAGGACAAGGACTTCCTGGACAATGAGGAAAACGAGGACATTCTGGAAGA
TATCGTGCTGACCCTGACACTGTTTGAGGACAGAGAGATGATCGAGGAACGGCTGAAAACCTATGCCCAC
CTGTTCGACGACAAAGTGATGAAGCAGCTGAAGCGGCGGAGATACACCGGCTGGGGCAGGCTGAGCCGGA
AGCTGATCAACGGCATCCGGGACAAGCAGTCCGGCAAGACAATCCTGGATTTCCTGAAGTCCGACGGCTT
CGCCAACAGAAACTTCATGCAGCTGATCCACGACGACAGCCTGACCTTTAAAGAGGACATCCAGAAAGCC
CAGGTGTCCGGCCAGGGCGATAGCCTGCACGAGCACATTGCCAATCTGGCCGGCAGCCCCGCCATTAAGA
AGGGCATCCTGCAGACAGTGAAGGTGGTGGACGAGCTCGTGAAAGTGATGGGCCGGCACAAGCCCGAGAA
CATCGTGATCGAAATGGCCAGAGAGAACCAGACCACCCAGAAGGGACAGAAGAACAGCCGCGAGAGAATG
AAGCGGATCGAAGAGGGCATCAAAGAGCTGGGCAGCCAGATCCTGAAAGAACACCCCGTGGAAAACACCC
AGCTGCAGAACGAGAAGCTGTACCTGTACTACCTGCAGAATGGGCGGGATATGTACGTGGACCAGGAACT
GGACATCAACCGGCTGTCCGACTACGATGTGGACCATATCGTGCCTCAGAGCTTTCTGAAGGACGACTCC
ATCGACAACAAGGTGCTGACCAGAAGCGACAAGAACCGGGGCAAGAGCGACAACGTGCCCTCCGAAGAGG
TCGTGAAGAAGATGAAGAACTACTGGCGGCAGCTGCTGAACGCCAAGCTGATTACCCAGAGAAAGTTCGA
CAATCTGACCAAGGCCGAGAGAGGCGGCCTGAGCGAACTGGATAAGGCCGGCTTCATCAAGAGACAGCTG
GTGGAAACCCGGCAGATCACAAAGCACGTGGCACAGATCCTGGACTCCCGGATGAACACTAAGTACGACG
AGAATGACAAGCTGATCCGGGAAGTGAAAGTGATCACCCTGAAGTCCAAGCTGGTGTCCGATTTCCGGAA
GGATTTCCAGTTTTACAAAGTGCGCGAGATCAACAACTACCACCACGCCCACGACGCCTACCTGAACGCC
GTCGTGGGAACCGCCCTGATCAAAAAGTACCCTAAGCTGGAAAGCGAGTTCGTGTACGGCGACTACAAGG
TGTACGACGTGCGGAAGATGATCGCCAAGAGCGAGCAGGAAATCGGCAAGGCTACCGCCAAGTACTTCTT
CTACAGCAACATCATGAACTTTTTCAAGACCGAGATTACCCTGGCCAACGGCGAGATCCGGAAGCGGCCT
CTGATCGAGACAAACGGCGAAACCGGGGAGATCGTGTGGGATAAGGGCCGGGATTTTGCCACCGTGCGGA
AAGTGCTGAGCATGCCCCAAGTGAATATCGTGAAAAAGACCGAGGTGCAGACAGGCGGCTTCAGCAAAGA
GTCTATCCTGCCCAAGAGGAACAGCGATAAGCTGATCGCCAGAAAGAAGGACTGGGACCCTAAGAAGTAC
GGCGGCTTCGACAGCCCCACCGTGGCCTATTCTGTGCTGGTGGTGGCCAAAGTGGAAAAGGGCAAGTCCA
AGAAACTGAAGAGTGTGAAAGAGCTGCTGGGGATCACCATCATGGAAAGAAGCAGCTTCGAGAAGAATCC
CATCGACTTTCTGGAAGCCAAGGGCTACAAAGAAGTGAAAAAGGACCTGATCATCAAGCTGCCTAAGTAC
TCCCTGTTCGAGCTGGAAAACGGCCGGAAGAGAATGCTGGCCTCTGCCGGCGAACTGCAGAAGGGAAACG
AACTGGCCCTGCCCTCCAAATATGTGAACTTCCTGTACCTGGCCAGCCACTATGAGAAGCTGAAGGGCTC
CCCCGAGGATAATGAGCAGAAACAGCTGTTTGTGGAACAGCACAAGCACTACCTGGACGAGATCATCGAG
CAGATCAGCGAGTTCTCCAAGAGAGTGATCCTGGCCGACGCTAATCTGGACAAAGTGCTGTCCGCCTACA
ACAAGCACCGGGATAAGCCCATCAGAGAGCAGGCCGAGAATATCATCCACCTGTTTACCCTGACCAATCT
GGGAGCCCCTGCCGCCTTCAAGTACTTTGACACCACCATCGACCGGAAGAGGTACACCAGCACCAAAGAG
GTGCTGGACGCCACCCTGATCCACCAGAGCATCACCGGCCTGTACGAGACACGGATCGACCTGTCTCAGC
TGGGAGGCGACAAAAGGCCGGCGGCCACGAAAAAGGCCGGCCAGGCAAAAAAGAAAAAGTAAGAATTCCT
AGAGCTCGCTGATCAGCCTCGACTGTGCCTTCTAGTTGCCAGCCATCTGTTGTTTGCCCCTCCCCCGTGC
CTTCCTTGACCCTGGAAGGTGCCACTCCCACTGTCCTTTCCTAATAAAATGAGGAAATTGCATCGCATTG
TCTGAGTAGGTGTCATTCTATTCTGGGGGGTGGGGTGGGGCAGGACAGCAAGGGGGAGGATTGGGAAGAG
AATAGCAGGCATGCTGGGGAGCGGCCGCAGGAACCCCTAGTGATGGAGTTGGCCACTCCCTCTCTGCGCG
CTCGCTCGCTCACTGAGGCCGGGCGACCAAAGGTCGCCCGACGCCCGGGCTTTGCCCGGGCGGCCTCAGT
GAGCGAGCGAGCGCGCAGCTGCCTGCAGGGGCGCCTGATGCGGTATTTTCTCCTTACGCATCTGTGCGGT
ATTTCACACCGCATA
[95 nt withheld, positions 5966-6060]
T
[46 nt withheld, positions 6062-6107]
C
[141 nt withheld, positions 6109-6249]
CCTTTGACGTTGGAGTCCACGTTCTTT
[37 nt withheld, positions 6277-6313]
ACTCTATCTCGGGCTATTCTTTTGATTTATAAGGGATTTTGCCGATTTCGGTCTATTGGTTAAAAAATGA
GCTGATTTAACAAAAATTTAACGCGAATTTTAACAAAATATTAACGTTTACAATTTTATGGTGCACTCTC
AGTACAATCTGCTCTGATGCCGCATAGTTAAGCCAGCCCCGACACCCGCCAACACCCGCTGACGCGCCCT
GACGGGCTTGTCTGCTCCCGGCATCCGCTTACAGACAAGCTGTGACCGTCTCCGGGAGCTGCATGTGTCA
GAGGTTTTCACCGTCATCACCGAAACGCGCGAGACGAAAGGGCCTCGTGATACGCCTATTTTTATAGGTT
AATGTCATGATAATAATGGTTTCTTAGACGTCAGGTGGCACTTTTCGGGGAAATGTGCGCGGAACCCCTA
TTTGTTTATTTTTCTAAATACATTCAAATATGTATCCGCTCATGAGACAATAACCCTGATAAATGCTTCA
ATAATATTGAAAAAGGAAGAGTATGAGTATTCAACATTTCCGTGTCGCCCTTATTCCCTTTTTTGCGGCA
TTTTGCCTTCCTGTTTTTGCTCACCCAGAAACGCTGGTGAAAGTAAAAGATGCTGAAGATCAGTTGGGTG
CACGAGTGGGTTACATCGAACTGGATCTCAACAGCGGTAAGATCCTTGAGAGTTTTCGCCCCGAAGAACG
TTTTCCAATGATGAGCACTTTTAAAGTTCTGCTATGTGGCGCGGTATTATCCCGTATTGACGCCGGGCAA
GAGCAACTCGGTCGCCGCATACACTATTCTCAGAATGACTTGGTTGAGTACTCACCAGTCACAGAAAAGC
ATCTTACGGATGGCATGACAGTAAGAGAATTATGCAGTGCTGCCATAACCATGAGTGATAACACTGCGGC
CAACTTACTTCTGACAACGATCGGAGGACCGAAGGAGCTAACCGCTTTTTTGCACAACATGGGGGATCAT
GTAACTCGCCTTGATCGTTGGGAACCGGAGCTGAATGAAGCCATACCAAACGACGAGCGTGACACCACGA
TGCCTGTAGCAATGGCAACAACGTTGCGCAAACTATTAACTGGCGAACTACTTACTCTAGCTTCCCGGCA
ACAATTAATAGACTGGATGGAGGCGGATAAAGTTGCAGGACCACTTCTGCGCTCGGCCCTTCCGGCTGGC
TGGTTTATTGCTGATAAATCTGGAGCCGGTGAGCGTGGAAGCCGCGGTATCATTGCAGCACTGGGGCCAG
ATGGTAAGCCCTCCCGTATCGTAGTTATCTACACGACGGGGAGTCAGGCAACTATGGATGAACGAAATAG
ACAGATCGCTGAGATAGGTGCCTCACTGATTAAGCATTGGTAACTGTCAGACCAAGTTTACTCATATATA
CTTTAGATTGATTTAAAACTTCATTTTTAATTTAAAAGGATCTAGGTGAAGATCCTTTTTGATAATCTCA
TGACCAAAATCCCTTAACGTGAGTTTTCGTTCCACTGAGCGTCAGACCCCGTAGAAAAGATCAAAGGATC
TTCTTGAGATCCTTTTTTTCTGCGCGTAATCTGCTGCTTGCAAACAAAAAAACCACCGCTACCAGCGGTG
GTTTGTTTGCCGGATCAAGAGCTACCAACTCTTTTTCCGAAGGTAACTGGCTTCAGCAGAGCGCAGATAC
CAAATACTGTTCTTCTAGTGTAGCCGTAGTTAGGCCACCACTTCAAGAACTCTGTAGCACCGCCTACATA
CCTCGCTCTGCTAATCCTGTTACCAGTGGCTGCTGCCAGTGGCGATAAGTCGTGTCTTACCGGGTTGGAC
TCAAGACGATAGTTACCGGATAAGGCGCAGCGGTCGGGCTGAACGGGGGGTTCGTGCACACAGCCCAGCT
TGGAGCGAACGACCTACACCGAACTGAGATACCTACAGCGTGAGCTATGAGAAAGCGCCACGCTTCCCGA
AGGGAGAAAGGCGGACAGGTATCCGGTAAGCGGCAGGGTCGGAACAGGAGAGCGCACGAGGGAGCTTCCA
GGGGGAAACGCCTGGTATCTTTATAGTCCTGTCGGGTTTCGCCACCTCTGACTTGAGCGTCGATTTTTGT
GATGCTCGTCAGGGGGGCGGAGCCTATGGAAAAACGCCAGCAACGCGGCCTTTTTACGGTTCCTGGCCTT
TTGCTGGCCTTTTGCTCACATGT
Features (pLannotate 1.2.2; 18 found; start..end, strand, type, name):
      1..241     +  promoter       U6 promoter: RNA polymerase III promoter for human U6 snRNA
    271..346     +  misc_RNA       gRNA scaffold: guide RNA scaffold for the Streptococcus pyogenes CRISPR/Cas9 system
    353..396     +  misc_RNA       gRNA scaffold (fragment): guide RNA scaffold for the Streptococcus pyogenes CRISPR/Cas9 system
    443..728     +  enhancer       CMV enhancer: human cytomegalovirus immediate early enhancer; contains an 18-bp deletion relative to the standard CMV enhancer
    730..1005    +  promoter       chicken β-actin promoter: No description available
   1006..1233    +  intron         hybrid intron: hybrid between chicken β-actin (CBA) and minute virus of mice (MMV) introns (Gray et al., 2011)
   1371..2972    +  CDS            Cas9(N): N-terminal portion of Streptococcus pyogenes Cas9 (Zetsche et al., 2015)
   2973..5471    +  CDS            Cas9(C): C-terminal portion of Streptococcus pyogenes Cas9 (Zetsche et al., 2015)
   5472..5519    +  CDS            nucleoplasmin NLS: bipartite nuclear localization signal from nucleoplasmin
   5553..5664    +  polyA_signal   bGH poly(A) signal: bovine growth hormone polyadenylation signal
   5769..5909    +  repeat_region  AAV2 ITR: inverted terminal repeat of adeno-associated virus serotype 2 inverted
   5914..5965    -  misc_feature   bom (fragment): basis of mobility region from pBR322
   5984..6439    +  rep_origin     f1 ori (sequence partly withheld): f1 bacteriophage origin of replication; arrow indicates direction of (+) strand synthesis
   6440..6489    -  misc_feature   bom (fragment): basis of mobility region from pBR322
   6591..6626    -  CDS            rop (fragment): Rop protein, which maintains plasmids at low copy number; rop
   6721..6825    +  promoter       AmpR promoter: bla
   6826..7686    +  CDS            AmpR: β-lactamase; bla; confers resistance to ampicillin, carbenicillin, and related antibiotics
   7857..8445    +  rep_origin     ori: high-copy-number ColE1/pMB1/pBR322/pUC origin of replication
