[The description below was written by a language model from this plasmid's Addgene catalogue record and pLannotate feature annotations shown in this document.]
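Description:
pTSHZ1.1.0-gDNA is a pX330-based CRISPR/Cas9 plasmid for expression in mammalian cells, carrying a single guide RNA directed against the human TSHZ1 gene. The roughly 8.5 kb plasmid is propagated in E. coli at high copy number from a ColE1/pUC-type origin and selected with ampicillin through the β-lactamase (AmpR) cassette. It also contains an f1/M13 phage origin, and short bom and rop fragments remain as backbone remnants.

Two expression units sit side by side. A human U6 RNA polymerase III promoter drives the guide, whose 20-nt TSHZ1 spacer was cloned between two BbsI sites (both destroyed in the process) directly upstream of the Streptococcus pyogenes gRNA scaffold. The PAM listed in the record belongs to the genomic target and is not part of the plasmid. Downstream, a hybrid promoter made of the CMV enhancer, chicken β-actin promoter and a hybrid intron drives S. pyogenes Cas9. The annotation software splits Cas9 into contiguous N- and C-terminal portions, but together they form one continuous open reading frame. This ends in a nucleoplasmin bipartite nuclear localization signal and is followed by a bGH polyadenylation signal. A single AAV2 ITR is annotated after the poly(A) signal; with only one repeat present, the plasmid does not appear to be configured as an AAV packaging vector.

The stated purpose is to create GFP fusion proteins, but no GFP sequence is annotated here. The plasmid therefore supplies the nuclease and guide to cut the TSHZ1 locus, and any GFP tag would presumably have to come from a separate donor template, which the record does not describe. The depositor and sequencing-derived records show the same features, differing by only two nucleotides in length and in their start coordinate.
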