Addgene plasmid #132434: pTSHZ1.1.0-gDNA
Purpose: CRISPR/Cas9 plasmid to create GFP fusion proteins
Depositing lab: Kevin White. Depositing organization: University of Chicago.
Backbone
  Vector backbone: pX330
  Backbone manufacturer: addgene ID: 42230
  Vector type: CRISPR
Growth in bacteria
  Bacterial resistance: Ampicillin, 100 μg/mL
  Growth temperature: 37°C
  Growth strain: DH5alpha
  Copy number: High Copy
Gene/Insert
  Gene/Insert name: TSHZ1
  gRNA/shRNA sequence: TTGGAGAAACAGTAGCGTCC AGG
  Species: H. sapiens (human)
  Entrez Gene: TSHZ1 (a.k.a. CAA, NY-CO-33, SDCCAG33, TSH1)
  Cloning method: Restriction Enzyme; 5′ cloning site BbsI (destroyed during cloning); 3′ cloning site BbsI (destroyed during cloning)
Terms and licenses: Academic/Nonprofit Terms; Industry Terms: Not Available to Industry
Depositor comments: gRNA sequence also includes uncloned PAM after the space
How to cite: pTSHZ1.1.0-gDNA was a gift from Kevin White (Addgene plasmid # 132434 ; http://n2t.net/addgene:132434 ; RRID:Addgene_132434)
